>Addgene plasmid #131081 | pYJ38-PB-CRISPR-NKX3.1-E2-gRNA1 | addgene full sequence | sequence record 256823 | Addgene NGS Result
CTAAATTGTAAGCGTTAATATTTTGTTAAAATTCGCGTTAAATTTTTGTTAAATCAGCTCATTTTTTAAC
CAATAGGCCGAAATCGGCAAAATCCCTTATAAATCAAAAGAATAGACCGAGATAGGGT
[37 nt withheld, positions 129-165]
AAAGAACGTGGACTCCAACGTCAAAGG
[49 nt withheld, positions 193-241]
T
[91 nt withheld, positions 243-333]
G
[124 nt withheld, positions 335-458]
CCCATTCGCCATTCAGGCTGCGCAACTGTTGGGAAGGGCGATCGGTGCGGGCCTCTTCGCTATTACGCCA
GCTGGCGAAAGGGGGATGTGCTGCAAGGCGATTAAGTTGGGTAACGCCAGGGTTTTCCCAGTCACGACGT
TGTAAAACGACGGCCAGTGAGCGCGCGTAATACGACTCACTATAGGGCGAATTGGGGCGCGCCATTCTAG
ATTAACCCTAGAAAGATAGTCTGCGTAAAATTGACGCATGCATTCTTGAAATATTGCTCTCTCTTTCTAA
ATAGCGCGAATCCGTCGCTGTGCATTTAGGACATCTCAGTCGCCGCTTGGAGCTCCCGTGAGGCGTGCTT
GTCAATGCGGTAAGTGTCACTGATTTTGAACTATAACGACCGCGTGAGTCAAAATGACGCATGATTATCT
TTTACGTGACTTTTAAGATTTAACTCATACGATAATTATATTGTTATTTCATGTTCTACTTACGTGATAA
CTTATTATATATATATTTTCTTGTTATAGATATCAACTAGAATGCTAGCGAGGGCCTATTTCCCATGATT
CCTTCATATTTGCATATACGATACAAGGCTGTTAGAGAGATAATTAGAATTAATTTGACTGTAAACACAA
AGATATTAGTACAAAATACGTGACGTAGAAAGTAATAATTTCTTGGGTAGTTTGCAGTTTTAAAATTATG
TTTTAAAATGGACTATCATATGCTTACCGTAACTTGAAAGTATTTCGATTTCTTGGCTTTATATATCTTG
TGGAAAGGACGAAACACCGGAGAAGGCCTCCTCTTTCAGTTTTAGAGCTAGAAATAGCAAGTTAAAATAA
GGCTAGTCCGTTATCAACTTGAAAAAGTGGCACCGAGTCGGTGCTTTTTTGAATTCTAGATCTTGAGACA
AATGGCAGTATTCATCCACAATTTTAAAAGAAAAGGGGGGATTGGGGGGTACAGTGCAGGGGAAAGAATA
GTAGACATAATAGCAACAGACATACAAACTAAAGAATTACAAAAACAAATTACAAAAATTCAAAATTTTC
GGGTTTATTACAGGGACAGCAGAGATCCACTTTGGCGCCGGCTCGAGTGGCTCCGGTGCCCGTCAGTGGG
CAGAGCGCACATCGCCCACAGTCCCCGAGAAGTTGGGGGGAGGGGTCGGCAATTGAACCGGTGCCTAGAG
AAGGTGGCGCGGGGTAAACTGGGAAAGTGATGTCGTGTACTGGCTCCGCCTTTTTCCCGAGGGTGGGGGA
GAACCGTATATAAGTGCAGTAGTCGCCGTGAACGTTCTTTTTCGCAACGGGTTTGCCGCCAGAACACAGG
TGTCGTGACGCGGGATCCGCCACCATGGATTACAAAGACGATGACGATAAGATGGCCCCAAAGAAGAAGC
GGAAGGTCGGTATCCACGGAGTCCCAGCAGCCGACAAGAAGTACAGCATCGGCCTGGACATCGGCACCAA
CTCTGTGGGCTGGGCCGTGATCACCGACGAGTACAAGGTGCCCAGCAAGAAATTCAAGGTGCTGGGCAAC
ACCGACCGGCACAGCATCAAGAAGAACCTGATCGGAGCCCTGCTGTTCGACAGCGGCGAAACAGCCGAGG
CCACCCGGCTGAAGAGAACCGCCAGAAGAAGATACACCAGACGGAAGAACCGGATCTGCTATCTGCAAGA
GATCTTCAGCAACGAGATGGCCAAGGTGGACGACAGCTTCTTCCACAGACTGGAAGAGTCCTTCCTGGTG
GAAGAGGATAAGAAGCACGAGCGGCACCCCATCTTCGGCAACATCGTGGACGAGGTGGCCTACCACGAGA
AGTACCCCACCATCTACCACCTGAGAAAGAAACTGGTGGACAGCACCGACAAGGCCGACCTGCGGCTGAT
CTATCTGGCCCTGGCCCACATGATCAAGTTCCGGGGCCACTTCCTGATCGAGGGCGACCTGAACCCCGAC
AACAGCGACGTGGACAAGCTGTTCATCCAGCTGGTGCAGACCTACAACCAGCTGTTCGAGGAAAACCCCA
TCAACGCCAGCGGCGTGGACGCCAAGGCCATCCTGTCTGCCAGACTGAGCAAGAGCAGACGGCTGGAAAA
TCTGATCGCCCAGCTGCCCGGCGAGAAGAAGAATGGCCTGTTCGGAAACCTGATTGCCCTGAGCCTGGGC
CTGACCCCCAACTTCAAGAGCAACTTCGACCTGGCCGAGGATGCCAAACTGCAGCTGAGCAAGGACACCT
ACGACGACGACCTGGACAACCTGCTGGCCCAGATCGGCGACCAGTACGCCGACCTGTTTCTGGCCGCCAA
GAACCTGTCCGACGCCATCCTGCTGAGCGACATCCTGAGAGTGAACACCGAGATCACCAAGGCCCCCCTG
AGCGCCTCTATGATCAAGAGATACGACGAGCACCACCAGGACCTGACCCTGCTGAAAGCTCTCGTGCGGC
AGCAGCTGCCTGAGAAGTACAAAGAGATTTTCTTCGACCAGAGCAAGAACGGCTACGCCGGCTACATTGA
CGGCGGAGCCAGCCAGGAAGAGTTCTACAAGTTCATCAAGCCCATCCTGGAAAAGATGGACGGCACCGAG
GAACTGCTCGTGAAGCTGAACAGAGAGGACCTGCTGCGGAAGCAGCGGACCTTCGACAACGGCAGCATCC
CCCACCAGATCCACCTGGGAGAGCTGCACGCCATTCTGCGGCGGCAGGAAGATTTTTACCCATTCCTGAA
GGACAACCGGGAAAAGATCGAGAAGATCCTGACCTTCCGCATCCCCTACTACGTGGGCCCTCTGGCCAGG
GGAAACAGCAGATTCGCCTGGATGACCAGAAAGAGCGAGGAAACCATCACCCCCTGGAACTTCGAGGAAG
TGGTGGACAAGGGCGCTTCCGCCCAGAGCTTCATCGAGCGGATGACCAACTTCGATAAGAACCTGCCCAA
CGAGAAGGTGCTGCCCAAGCACAGCCTGCTGTACGAGTACTTCACCGTGTATAACGAGCTGACCAAAGTG
AAATACGTGACCGAGGGAATGAGAAAGCCCGCCTTCCTGAGCGGCGAGCAGAAAAAGGCCATCGTGGACC
TGCTGTTCAAGACCAACCGGAAAGTGACCGTGAAGCAGCTGAAAGAGGACTACTTCAAGAAAATCGAGTG
CTTCGACTCCGTGGAAATCTCCGGCGTGGAAGATCGGTTCAACGCCTCCCTGGGCACATACCACGATCTG
CTGAAAATTATCAAGGACAAGGACTTCCTGGACAATGAGGAAAACGAGGACATTCTGGAAGATATCGTGC
TGACCCTGACACTGTTTGAGGACAGAGAGATGATCGAGGAACGGCTGAAAACCTATGCCCACCTGTTCGA
CGACAAAGTGATGAAGCAGCTGAAGCGGCGGAGATACACCGGCTGGGGCAGGCTGAGCCGGAAGCTGATC
AACGGCATCCGGGACAAGCAGTCCGGCAAGACAATCCTGGATTTCCTGAAGTCCGACGGCTTCGCCAACA
GAAACTTCATGCAGCTGATCCACGACGACAGCCTGACCTTTAAAGAGGACATCCAGAAAGCCCAGGTGTC
CGGCCAGGGCGATAGCCTGCACGAGCACATTGCCAATCTGGCCGGCAGCCCCGCCATTAAGAAGGGCATC
CTGCAGACAGTGAAGGTGGTGGACGAGCTCGTGAAAGTGATGGGCCGGCACAAGCCCGAGAACATCGTGA
TCGAAATGGCCAGAGAGAACCAGACCACCCAGAAGGGACAGAAGAACAGCCGCGAGAGAATGAAGCGGAT
CGAAGAGGGCATCAAAGAGCTGGGCAGCCAGATCCTGAAAGAACACCCCGTGGAAAACACCCAGCTGCAG
AACGAGAAGCTGTACCTGTACTACCTGCAGAATGGGCGGGATATGTACGTGGACCAGGAACTGGACATCA
ACCGGCTGTCCGACTACGATGTGGACCATATCGTGCCTCAGAGCTTTCTGAAGGACGACTCCATCGACAA
CAAGGTGCTGACCAGAAGCGACAAGAACCGGGGCAAGAGCGACAACGTGCCCTCCGAAGAGGTCGTGAAG
AAGATGAAGAACTACTGGCGGCAGCTGCTGAACGCCAAGCTGATTACCCAGAGAAAGTTCGACAATCTGA
CCAAGGCCGAGAGAGGCGGCCTGAGCGAACTGGATAAGGCCGGCTTCATCAAGAGACAGCTGGTGGAAAC
CCGGCAGATCACAAAGCACGTGGCACAGATCCTGGACTCCCGGATGAACACTAAGTACGACGAGAATGAC
AAGCTGATCCGGGAAGTGAAAGTGATCACCCTGAAGTCCAAGCTGGTGTCCGATTTCCGGAAGGATTTCC
AGTTTTACAAAGTGCGCGAGATCAACAACTACCACCACGCCCACGACGCCTACCTGAACGCCGTCGTGGG
AACCGCCCTGATCAAAAAGTACCCTAAGCTGGAAAGCGAGTTCGTGTACGGCGACTACAAGGTGTACGAC
GTGCGGAAGATGATCGCCAAGAGCGAGCAGGAAATCGGCAAGGCTACCGCCAAGTACTTCTTCTACAGCA
ACATCATGAACTTTTTCAAGACCGAGATTACCCTGGCCAACGGCGAGATCCGGAAGCGGCCTCTGATCGA
GACAAACGGCGAAACCGGGGAGATCGTGTGGGATAAGGGCCGGGATTTTGCCACCGTGCGGAAAGTGCTG
AGCATGCCCCAAGTGAATATCGTGAAAAAGACCGAGGTGCAGACAGGCGGCTTCAGCAAAGAGTCTATCC
TGCCCAAGAGGAACAGCGATAAGCTGATCGCCAGAAAGAAGGACTGGGACCCTAAGAAGTACGGCGGCTT
CGACAGCCCCACCGTGGCCTATTCTGTGCTGGTGGTGGCCAAAGTGGAAAAGGGCAAGTCCAAGAAACTG
AAGAGTGTGAAAGAGCTGCTGGGGATCACCATCATGGAAAGAAGCAGCTTCGAGAAGAATCCCATCGACT
TTCTGGAAGCCAAGGGCTACAAAGAAGTGAAAAAGGACCTGATCATCAAGCTGCCTAAGTACTCCCTGTT
CGAGCTGGAAAACGGCCGGAAGAGAATGCTGGCCTCTGCCGGCGAACTGCAGAAGGGAAACGAACTGGCC
CTGCCCTCCAAATATGTGAACTTCCTGTACCTGGCCAGCCACTATGAGAAGCTGAAGGGCTCCCCCGAGG
ATAATGAGCAGAAACAGCTGTTTGTGGAACAGCACAAGCACTACCTGGACGAGATCATCGAGCAGATCAG
CGAGTTCTCCAAGAGAGTGATCCTGGCCGACGCTAATCTGGACAAAGTGCTGTCCGCCTACAACAAGCAC
CGGGATAAGCCCATCAGAGAGCAGGCCGAGAATATCATCCACCTGTTTACCCTGACCAATCTGGGAGCCC
CTGCCGCCTTCAAGTACTTTGACACCACCATCGACCGGAAGAGGTACACCAGCACCAAAGAGGTGCTGGA
CGCCACCCTGATCCACCAGAGCATCACCGGCCTGTACGAGACACGGATCGACCTGTCTCAGCTGGGAGGC
GACAAGCGTCCTGCTGCTACTAAGAAAGCTGGTCAAGCTAAGAAAAAGAAAGCTAGCGGCAGCGGCGCCA
CCAACTTCAGCCTGCTGAAGCAGGCCGGCGACGTGGAGGAGAACCCCGGCCCCATGACCGAGTACAAGCC
CACGGTGCGCCTCGCCACCCGCGACGACGTCCCCAGGGCCGTACGCACCCTCGCCGCCGCGTTCGCCGAC
TACCCCGCCACGCGCCACACCGTCGATCCGGACCGCCACATCGAGCGGGTCACCGAGCTGCAAGAACTCT
TCCTCACGCGCGTCGGGCTCGACATCGGCAAGGTGTGGGTCGCGGACGACGGCGCCGCGGTGGCGGTCTG
GACCACGCCGGAGAGCGTCGAAGCGGGGGCGGTGTTCGCCGAGATCGGCCCGCGCATGGCCGAGTTGAGC
GGTTCCCGGCTGGCCGCGCAGCAACAGATGGAAGGCCTCCTGGCGCCGCACCGGCCCAAGGAGCCCGCGT
GGTTCCTGGCCACCGTCGGAGTCTCGCCCGACCACCAGGGCAAGGGTCTGGGCAGCGCCGTCGTGCTCCC
CGGAGTGGAGGCGGCCGAGCGCGCCGGGGTGCCCGCCTTCCTGGAGACCTCCGCGCCCCGCAACCTCCCC
TTCTACGAGCGGCTCGGCTTCACCGTCACCGCCGACGTCGAGGTGCCCGAAGGACCGCGCACCTGGTGCA
TGACCCGCAAGCCCGGTGCCTGAACGCGTTAAGTCGACAATCAACCTCTGGATTACAAAATTTGTGAAAG
ATTGACTGGTATTCTTAACTATGTTGCTCCTTTTACGCTATGTGGATACGCTGCTTTAATGCCTTTGTAT
CATGCTATTGCTTCCCGTATGGCTTTCATTTTCTCCTCCTTGTATAAATCCTGGTTGCTGTCTCTTTATG
AGGAGTTGTGGCCCGTTGTCAGGCAACGTGGCGTGGTGTGCACTGTGTTTGCTGACGCAACCCCCACTGG
TTGGGGCATTGCCACCACCTGTCAGCTCCTTTCCGGGACTTTCGCTTTCCCCCTCCCTATTGCCACGGCG
GAACTCATCGCCGCCTGCCTTGCCCGCTGCTGGACAGGGGCTCGGCTGTTGGGCACTGACAATTCCGTGG
TGTTGTCGGGGAAATCATCGTCCTTTCCTTGGCTGCTCGCCTGTGTTGCCACCTGGATTCTGCGCGGGAC
GTCCTTCTGCTACGTCCCTTCGGCCCTCAATCCAGCGGACCTTCCTTCCCGCGGCCTGCTGCCGGCTCTG
CGGCCTCTTCCGCGTCTTCGCCTTCGCCCTCAGACGAGTCGGATCTCCCTTTGGGCCGCCTCCCCGCACT
AGTTAAAAGTTTTGTTACTTTATAGAAGAAATTTTGAGTTTTTGTTTTTTTTTAATAAATAAATAAACAT
AAATAAATTGTTTGTTGAATTTATTATTAGTATGTAAGTGTAAATATAATAAAACTTAATATCTATTCAA
ATTAATAAATAAACCTCGATATACAGACCGATAAAACACATGCGTCAATTTTACGCATGATTATCTTTAA
CGTACGTCACAATATGATTATCTTTCTAGGGTTAATCTAGTATACGCGTATGCGGCCGCTTAATTAATCC
AGCTTTTGTTCCCTTTAGTGAGGGTTAATTGCGCGCTTGGCGTAATCATGGTCATAGCTGTTTCCTGTGT
GAAATTGTTATCCGCTCACAATTCCACACAACATACGAGCCGGAAGCATAAAGTGTAAAGCCTGGGGTGC
CTAATGAGTGAGCTAACTCACATTAATTGCGTTGCGCTCACTGCCCGCTTTCCAGTCGGGAAACCTGTCG
TGCCAGCTGCATTAATGAATCGGCCAACGCGCGGGGAGAGGCGGTTTGCGTATTGGGCGCTCTTCCGCTT
CCTCGCTCACTGACTCGCTGCGCTCGGTCGTTCGGCTGCGGCGAGCGGTATCAGCTCACTCAAAGGCGGT
AATACGGTTATCCACAGAATCAGGGGATAACGCAGGAAAGAACATGTGAGCAAAAGGCCAGCAAAAGGCC
AGGAACCGTAAAAAGGCCGCGTTGCTGGCGTTTTTCCATAGGCTCCGCCCCCCTGACGAGCATCACAAAA
ATCGACGCTCAAGTCAGAGGTGGCGAAACCCGACAGGACTATAAAGATACCAGGCGTTTCCCCCTGGAAG
CTCCCTCGTGCGCTCTCCTGTTCCGACCCTGCCGCTTACCGGATACCTGTCCGCCTTTCTCCCTTCGGGA
AGCGTGGCGCTTTCTCATAGCTCACGCTGTAGGTATCTCAGTTCGGTGTAGGTCGTTCGCTCCAAGCTGG
GCTGTGTGCACGAACCCCCCGTTCAGCCCGACCGCTGCGCCTTATCCGGTAACTATCGTCTTGAGTCCAA
CCCGGTAAGACACGACTTATCGCCACTGGCAGCAGCCACTGGTAACAGGATTAGCAGAGCGAGGTATGTA
GGCGGTGCTACAGAGTTCTTGAAGTGGTGGCCTAACTACGGCTACACTAGAAGAACAGTATTTGGTATCT
GCGCTCTGCTGAAGCCAGTTACCTTCGGAAAAAGAGTTGGTAGCTCTTGATCCGGCAAACAAACCACCGC
TGGTAGCGGTGGTTTTTTTGTTTGCAAGCAGCAGATTACGCGCAGAAAAAAAGGATCTCAAGAAGATCCT
TTGATCTTTTCTACGGGGTCTGACGCTCAGTGGAACGAAAACTCACGTTAAGGGATTTTGGTCATGAGAT
TATCAAAAAGGATCTTCACCTAGATCCTTTTAAATTAAAAATGAAGTTTTAAATCAATCTAAAGTATATA
TGAGTAAACTTGGTCTGACAGTTACCAATGCTTAATCAGTGAGGCACCTATCTCAGCGATCTGTCTATTT
CGTTCATCCATAGTTGCCTGACTCCCCGTCGTGTAGATAACTACGATACGGGAGGGCTTACCATCTGGCC
CCAGTGCTGCAATGATACCGCGAGACCCACGCTCACCGGCTCCAGATTTATCAGCAATAAACCAGCCAGC
CGGAAGGGCCGAGCGCAGAAGTGGTCCTGCAACTTTATCCGCCTCCATCCAGTCTATTAATTGTTGCCGG
GAAGCTAGAGTAAGTAGTTCGCCAGTTAATAGTTTGCGCAACGTTGTTGCCATTGCTACAGGCATCGTGG
TGTCACGCTCGTCGTTTGGTATGGCTTCATTCAGCTCCGGTTCCCAACGATCAAGGCGAGTTACATGATC
CCCCATGTTGTGCAAAAAAGCGGTTAGCTCCTTCGGTCCTCCGATCGTTGTCAGAAGTAAGTTGGCCGCA
GTGTTATCACTCATGGTTATGGCAGCACTGCATAATTCTCTTACTGTCATGCCATCCGTAAGATGCTTTT
CTGTGACTGGTGAGTACTCAACCAAGTCATTCTGAGAATAGTGTATGCGGCGACCGAGTTGCTCTTGCCC
GGCGTCAATACGGGATAATACCGCGCCACATAGCAGAACTTTAAAAGTGCTCATCATTGGAAAACGTTCT
TCGGGGCGAAAACTCTCAAGGATCTTACCGCTGTTGAGATCCAGTTCGATGTAACCCACTCGTGCACCCA
ACTGATCTTCAGCATCTTTTACTTTCACCAGCGTTTCTGGGTGAGCAAAAACAGGAAGGCAAAATGCCGC
AAAAAAGGGAATAAGGGCGACACGGAAATGTTGAATACTCATACTCTTCCTTTTTCAATATTATTGAAGC
ATTTATCAGGGTTATTGTCTCATGAGCGGATACATATTTGAATGTATTTAGAAAAATAAACAAATAGGGG
TTCCGCGCACATTTCCCCGAAAAGTGCCAC
Features (pLannotate 1.2.2; 19 found; start..end, strand, type, name):
     30..458     -  rep_origin     f1 ori (sequence partly withheld): f1 bacteriophage origin of replication; arrow indicates direction of (+) strand synthesis
    463..618     -  CDS            lacZα (fragment): LacZα fragment of β-galactosidase; lacZ fragment
    626..644     +  promoter       T7 promoter: promoter for bacteriophage T7 RNA polymerase
    998..1238    +  promoter       U6 promoter: RNA polymerase III promoter for human U6 snRNA
   1267..1342    +  misc_RNA       gRNA scaffold: guide RNA scaffold for the Streptococcus pyogenes CRISPR/Cas9 system
   1390..1507    +  misc_feature   cPPT/CTS: central polypurine tract and central termination sequence of HIV-1
   1576..1787    +  promoter       EF-1α core promoter: core promoter for human elongation factor EF-1α
   1891..3492    +  CDS            Cas9(N): N-terminal portion of Streptococcus pyogenes Cas9 (Zetsche et al., 2015)
   3493..5991    +  CDS            Cas9(C): C-terminal portion of Streptococcus pyogenes Cas9 (Zetsche et al., 2015)
   6112..6711    +  CDS            PuroR (fragment): puromycin N-acetyltransferase; pac from Streptomyces; confers resistance to puromycin
   6727..7315    +  misc_feature   WPRE: woodchuck hepatitis virus posttranscriptional regulatory element
   7610..7628    -  promoter       T3 promoter: promoter for bacteriophage T3 RNA polymerase
   7673..7689    -  protein_bind   lac operator: The lac repressor binds to the lac operator to inhibit transcription in E. coli. This inhibition can be relieved by adding lactose or isopropyl-β-D-thiogalactopyranoside (IPTG). lac repressor encoded by lacI
   7697..7727    -  promoter       lac promoter: promoter for the E. coli lac operon
   7742..7763    -  protein_bind   CAP binding site: CAP binding activates transcription in the presence of cAMP. E. coli catabolite activator protein
   7776..7868    -  CDS            lacI (fragment): lac repressor; lacI; The lac repressor binds to the lac operator to inhibit transcription in E. coli. This inhibition can be relieved by adding lactose or isopropyl-β-D-thiogalactopyranoside (IPTG).
   8051..8639    -  rep_origin     ori: high-copy-number ColE1/pMB1/pBR322/pUC origin of replication
   8810..9670    -  CDS            AmpR: β-lactamase; bla; confers resistance to ampicillin, carbenicillin, and related antibiotics
   9671..9775    -  promoter       AmpR promoter: bla
