[The description below was written by a language model from this plasmid's Addgene catalogue record and pLannotate feature annotations shown in this document.]
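Description:
pYJ38-PB-CRISPR-NKX3.1-E2-gRNA1 is an all-in-one mammalian CRISPR/Cas9 plasmid built on the PB-CRISPR backbone and intended to knock out human NKX3-1, with a single guide RNA directed at exon 2 of the gene. It is maintained in E. coli through a high-copy ColE1/pUC-type origin and an ampicillin resistance gene (β-lactamase with its own promoter). The bacterial portion resembles a Bluescript-style cloning vector, carrying an f1 origin, lacZα and lac promoter/operator remnants, and flanking T7 and T3 promoters.

The payload has two expression units. A human U6 RNA polymerase III promoter drives the NKX3-1 spacer fused to the Streptococcus pyogenes gRNA scaffold. Downstream, after an HIV-1 cPPT/CTS element, an EF-1α core promoter drives S. pyogenes Cas9, which is annotated as contiguous N- and C-terminal portions that together span the full coding region. A puromycin N-acetyltransferase coding sequence follows Cas9 with no promoter of its own annotated, suggesting co-expression from the same transcript, though no linker such as a 2A peptide is annotated. A WPRE after it enhances transcript expression. Puromycin therefore allows selection of mammalian cells that have taken up the Cas9/gRNA cassette.

The "PB" name suggests a piggyBac transposon design for genomic integration, but no transposon terminal repeats appear in the feature table, so the record does not confirm this. The sequenced record is 9,798 nt, shorter than the 11,659 bp listed for the backbone, a discrepancy the record does not explain. The cloning sites used for the guide are not stated.
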