Addgene plasmid #131081: pYJ38-PB-CRISPR-NKX3.1-E2-gRNA1
Purpose: NKX3-1 knock out
Depositing lab: Xiaojun Lian. Depositing organization: Pennsylvania State University.
Backbone
  Vector backbone: PB-CRISPR
  Backbone size w/o insert (bp): 11659
  Vector type: Mammalian Expression, CRISPR
  Selectable markers: Puromycin
Growth in bacteria
  Bacterial resistance: Ampicillin, 100 μg/mL
  Growth temperature: 37°C
  Growth strain: NEB Stable
  Copy number: Unknown
Gene/Insert
  Gene/Insert name: NKX3.1 Exon2 gRNA1
  gRNA/shRNA sequence: GGAGAAGGCCTCCTCTTTCA
  Species: H. sapiens (human)
  Entrez Gene: NKX3-1 (a.k.a. BAPX2, NKX3, NKX3.1, NKX3A)
  Cloning method: Restriction Enzyme; 5′ cloning site Unknown (unknown if destroyed); 3′ cloning site Unknown (unknown if destroyed)
Terms and licenses: Academic/Nonprofit Terms; Industry Terms: Not Available to Industry
How to cite: pYJ38-PB-CRISPR-NKX3.1-E2-gRNA1 was a gift from Xiaojun Lian (Addgene plasmid # 131081 ; http://n2t.net/addgene:131081 ; RRID:Addgene_131081)
